>Addgene plasmid #100000 | pDONR221-Sgd1 | addgene full sequence | sequence record 191938 | Addgene NGS Result
GTAAAACGACGGCCAGTCTTAAGCTCGGGCCCCAAATAATGATTTTATTTTGACTGATAGTGACCTGTTC
GTTGCAACAAATTGATGAGCAATGCTTTTTTATAATGCCAACTTTGTACAAAAAAGCAGGCTACAAAATG
CAAAAAACAGATGGTATTAGAATTCCAGGCGTTATTTTGGACGAGTTGAAGACTCTTGACTACAGTCAAG
ATGAAAGGTTTTCTATTTCAGAAGGAAAAAAGAGAAAACGAGGAAATGGCAAACATTTAAGCCGTAAAGA
AAAGAGAAAGATGGAACGGGCCGACAAGAAACGTAAAATTATATCAACTAGAGAAATCAATTCCAGCCGG
CTAAAATCAGCACCAACGTCCGAAAAGAGGAGTGCTAATGCAGGTGTGAAAAACGTAGGCAAGCAGGCTA
ACGGTAAAAATCCGATTTCTTCAGATGAATCAGAAAGTAATGAAAACTGGGATAGTGACGAAGTGCTTAC
TGATGAAGTAGCAGAAGAAAGCGGTGAGCAGGCAATGTCTGCGGAAGAAACAATGAAAAAACTAGAATCA
TTGAAACGGAAAGCAAAGGGTATACAAGGAGCTGAAAACTCGGGAGAAATAAAAGGTAACTCATATGAAA
AGAAACATATTCGTAACAGAGATACAAATGAGAATTTTGTGAGTTATCCGCTGGCCCCTTCAGACAGATC
AGCGTTTGAAAGGGACGAGATGGACATGCAATATTACGCAAAAAAGTTGGGCTTGAAAGGAGAAAGGAAG
GCTATACATGCAAAAGATGAATTTGATGCTATTGGTGGACTTCTTGAAGGTTTGGAATACTTTGAAAATT
ATGGCAAAAGTGACGAAGAGTATGGAGACTTTGCCACAGAAACTAATTCTATGAGAAAAGATGATGAAGC
AAGCGAGAAAGCATTTTCCTCGGATGATGATCTTTCAGCTTCTGATTTTGAAGACTCAGATGGGCTTAGT
GAATCTGATAACGACAGCGTTGCGGACTCGGATGATAATTATAGAAGAGAAAAGGAAAATCCCTATGTAG
CTCCCGCACAATCTGTAGAGAGCTATGTTCCCCCATCACTGAGAAAGAAATTGGATGATAGTGAAAACAA
TAGTACTTTGTTTGAAATTAGCAAGAAGGTCAACTCCTCTTTGAATAAGCTTTCAGACTCCAATATTACT
ATTATTATCACTGATTTAAACAGATTGTATGATTCCCTGCCTAGGCAGTACGTTACAGAATCGTTAACGA
AAGGGATATTGAATATCATAAGCCAAAATCAGAAGTTGTTGGACGGATTTATAATGAATTATGCTGCTCT
TGCGTATACATTATCAAAACTAAGAGGTATTGAGGTGGGTGCTTTTTTCATTCAAAAAACGGTAGAGGCA
TTTCTGCATCATTACGAAGAGGAAATGGAAAATATATTAAAGGATCAGCAGAGCAAAATTTCTTCTAAAA
TATGCATCAATATTGCAACCTTACTATCGTATTGTTATAATTTTGGATTTGTTTCGTGTCGCTTAATCTA
TGACATTATTCGAATATTTGTAGCAGATCCTAATGAATTCACTACTGAGTTACTTTTACGAATTATATCG
ATTTCAGGACAACTGATCCGGGGTGATGATCCATCCGCCCTGAGAGATATACGATCAGAACTGTTGAAGA
ACGCCAAGAATTTAAAAGAGCAGAGCCCAAGATTGAGATTTTTAATGGATACCATGTCTGACTTGAAAAA
CAACAGGTTAAAGCCTTCTATTTTGGCGACTGATCATCATCCATTAAAGAAAAACTTGCAAAGCATTTTG
AATTCTTCTTCTTCTTGGGAGCCTTTACAGGTTTCTCTGGACGACATTAAAAACATTGATTCCAAGGGGA
AATGGTGGCTGGTTGGTGCTTCTTGGCGAGGAAACATGGAAAATGCTTTTGAAGTTTCGATCAATAATGA
AAATGATGCCAGCAAGTCCAAGAAATCTAAAATTTCAATCGAGGATGATCTTCTTGATGATATTCCAGAT
TGGAATATTATCGCCAGACAACAGCGTATGAATACTGACATTCGAAGGGCTATATTTATAAGTATTATGT
CTGCACAAGATTACCTGGATGCATTTAGTAAACTTGAAAAGTTAAGCTTGAAAAACAAGCAAGTTCTTGA
AATTCCAAGAATTGTTTTACATTGTCTTTTGGCTGATAGTGGATCCAATGGTTATAATCATTACTACGCA
TTGGTCGCGAACAAAATATGTGAAAGGTATAGCCATTTATCGAAGTCGTTTCAATTCCTATTCTGGGATG
TGATAAAAAAATTTGAAGACAAAGAATTCGATTCTGAAAGCGATACTGACGAAGAAGATGATTTAGATGA
TAAAGAAAAACTGCTTCGCATCTCAAATCAGGGGAGATTTTTTGGATCGTTGCTTGCTAATGACATTTTG
AAATTAGATGTTTTCAAGCATGTTCCATTTATGGGTGGATTAAACACAGAAGGGATGTTATTTATGGAGA
TATTGCTATTTCAGTTATTTTTAACTGTAGCTAAAAAAAGTGAGAAGAAACTCAAGATGGATGAAAGTGG
AAATAAGCGTATAATCTACTCCGATGATTATTTGCGCGATTTTTTAACGAAGAACGTTAAATCGGAAAAT
ATGCTATTCATTCTCAAAGGTTTGAAGTGGTTTATTAACAAGAAATTTAGATACCATAATTTCCTTGCAG
GAAAGAAAGGAGATAAAGCTTTTGATAGGGATGAAAGAAGATTGGCTTGGGCTTCAAAAGCTGCCAAATC
TATTATAGACAAAGAACTGGAAAATATAGATTCGAACCCAGCTTTCTTGTACAAAGTTGGCATTATAAGA
AAGCATTGCTTATCAATTTGTTGCAACGAACAGGTCACTATCAGTCAAAATAAAATCATTATTTGCCATC
CAGCTGATATCCCCTATAGTGAGTCGTATTACATGGTCATAGCTGTTTCCTGGCAGCTCTGGCCCGTGTC
TCAAAATCTCTGATGTTACATTGCACAAGATAAAAATATATCATCATGAACAATAAAACTGTCTGCTTAC
ATAAACAGTAATACAAGGGGTGTTATGAGCCATATTCAACGGGAAACGTCGAGGCCGCGATTAAATTCCA
ACATGGATGCTGATTTATATGGGTATAAATGGGCTCGCGATAATGTCGGGCAATCAGGTGCGACAATCTA
TCGCTTGTATGGGAAGCCCGATGCGCCAGAGTTGTTTCTGAAACATGGCAAAGGTAGCGTTGCCAATGAT
GTTACAGATGAGATGGTCAGACTAAACTGGCTGACGGAATTTATGCCTCTTCCGACCATCAAGCATTTTA
TCCGTACTCCTGATGATGCATGGTTACTCACCACTGCGATCCCCGGAAAAACAGCATTCCAGGTATTAGA
AGAATATCCTGATTCAGGTGAAAATATTGTTGATGCGCTGGCAGTGTTCCTGCGCCGGTTGCATTCGATT
CCTGTTTGTAATTGTCCTTTTAACAGCGATCGCGTATTTCGTCTCGCTCAGGCGCAATCACGAATGAATA
ACGGTTTGGTTGATGCGAGTGATTTTGATGACGAGCGTAATGGCTGGCCTGTTGAACAAGTCTGGAAAGA
AATGCATAAACTTTTGCCATTCTCACCGGATTCAGTCGTCACTCATGGTGATTTCTCACTTGATAACCTT
ATTTTTGACGAGGGGAAATTAATAGGTTGTATTGATGTTGGACGAGTCGGAATCGCAGACCGATACCAGG
ATCTTGCCATCCTATGGAACTGCCTCGGTGAGTTTTCTCCTTCATTACAGAAACGGCTTTTTCAAAAATA
TGGTATTGATAATCCTGATATGAATAAATTGCAGTTTCATTTGATGCTCGATGAGTTTTTCTAATCAGAA
TTGGTTAATTGGTTGTAACACTGGCAGAGCATTACGCTGACTTGACGGGACGGCGCAAGCTCATGACCAA
AATCCCTTAACGTGAGTTACGCGTCGTTCCACTGAGCGTCAGACCCCGTAGAAAAGATCAAAGGATCTTC
TTGAGATCCTTTTTTTCTGCGCGTAATCTGCTGCTTGCAAACAAAAAAACCACCGCTACCAGCGGTGGTT
TGTTTGCCGGATCAAGAGCTACCAACTCTTTTTCCGAAGGTAACTGGCTTCAGCAGAGCGCAGATACCAA
ATACTGTTCTTCTAGTGTAGCCGTAGTTAGGCCACCACTTCAAGAACTCTGTAGCACCGCCTACATACCT
CGCTCTGCTAATCCTGTTACCAGTGGCTGCTGCCAGTGGCGATAAGTCGTGTCTTACCGGGTTGGACTCA
AGACGATAGTTACCGGATAAGGCGCAGCGGTCGGGCTGAACGGGGGGTTCGTGCACACAGCCCAGCTTGG
AGCGAACGACCTACACCGAACTGAGATACCTACAGCGTGAGCTATGAGAAAGCGCCACGCTTCCCGAAGG
GAGAAAGGCGGACAGGTATCCGGTAAGCGGCAGGGTCGGAACAGGAGAGCGCACGAGGGAGCTTCCAGGG
GGAAACGCCTGGTATCTTTATAGTCCTGTCGGGTTTCGCCACCTCTGACTTGAGCGTCGATTTTTGTGAT
GCTCGTCAGGGGGGCGGAGCCTATGGAAAAACGCCAGCAACGCGGCCTTTTTACGGTTCCTGGCCTTTTG
CTGGCCTTTTGCTCACATGTTCTTTCCTGCGTTATCCCCTGATTCTGTGGATAACCGTATTACCGCCTTT
GAGTGAGCTGATACCGCTCGCCGCAGCCGAACGACCGAGCGCAGCGAGTCAGTGAGCGAGGAAGCGGAAG
AGCGCCCAATACGCAAACCGCCTCTCCCCGCGCGTTGGCCGATTCATTAATGCAGCTGGCACGACAGGTT
TCCCGACTGGAAAGCGGGCAGTGAGCGCAACGCAATTAATACGCGTACCGCTAGCCAGGAAGAGTTTGTA
GAAACGCAAAAAGGCCATCCGTCAGGATGGCCTTCTGCTTAGTTTGATGCCTGGCAGTTTATGGCGGGCG
TCCTGCCCGCCACCCTCCGGGCCGTTGCTTCACAACGTTCAAATCCGCTCCCGGCGGATTTGTCCTACTC
AGGAGAGCGTTCACCGACAAACAACAGATAAAACGAAAGGCCCAGTCTTCCGACTGAGCCTTTCGTTTTA
TTTGATGCCTGGCAGTTCCCTACTCTCGCGTTAACGCTAGCATGGATGTTTTCCCAGTCACGACGTT
Features (pLannotate 1.2.2; 10 found; start..end, strand, type, name):
     33..132     +  protein_bind   attL1: mutant version of attL; recombination site for the Gateway® LR reaction LR Clonase™
    138..2834    +  CDS            SGD1: SGD1_YEAST - Experimental evidence at protein level: Swiss-Prot protein existence level 1. Involved in osmoregulatory glycerol response, probably through its interaction with PLC1 which regulates the expression of GDP1. From Saccharomyces cerevisiae (strain ATCC 204508 / S288c) (Baker's yeast).
   2836..2935    -  protein_bind   attL2: mutant version of attL; recombination site for the Gateway® LR reaction LR Clonase™
   2953..2971    -  promoter       T7 promoter: promoter for bacteriophage T7 RNA polymerase
   3105..3914    +  CDS            KanR: aminoglycoside phosphotransferase; aph(3')-Ia; confers resistance to kanamycin in bacteria or G418 (Geneticin®) in eukaryotes
   4061..4649    +  rep_origin     ori: high-copy-number ColE1/pMB1/pBR322/pUC origin of replication
   4832..4924    +  CDS            lacI (fragment): lac repressor; lacI; The lac repressor binds to the lac operator to inhibit transcription in E. coli. This inhibition can be relieved by adding lactose or isopropyl-β-D-thiogalactopyranoside (IPTG).
   4979..5006    -  terminator     rrnB T2 terminator: transcription terminator T2 from the E. coli rrnB gene
   5138..5181    +  terminator     rrnB T1 terminator: Escherichia coli rrnB; transcription terminator T1 from the E. coli rrnB gene
   5228..17      -  CDS            lacZα (fragment) (across the origin): LacZα fragment of β-galactosidase; lacZ fragment
