[The description below was written by a language model from this plasmid's Addgene catalogue record and pLannotate feature annotations shown in this document.]
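Description:
pDONR221-Sgd1 is a Gateway entry clone built on the pDONR221 backbone, carrying the open reading frame of the Saccharomyces cerevisiae gene SGD1. The sequenced plasmid is 5,247 nt. It is maintained in E. coli through a high-copy ColE1/pUC-type origin and selected with kanamycin via the aph(3')-Ia (KanR) gene. Although the catalogue lists the vector type as yeast expression, the feature table shows no yeast origin, yeast selectable marker or yeast promoter, so the plasmid functions as a bacterial shuttle intermediate rather than as an expression vector in its own right.

The SGD1 coding sequence (about 2.7 kb) sits between attL1 and attL2 sites, the arrangement produced after a BP recombination into a donor vector. These sites allow an LR Clonase reaction to move the insert directionally into any attR-containing destination vector, which then supplies the promoter, tags and host-specific elements; this transfer is the stated purpose of the construct. A T7 promoter lies just outside attL2, oriented toward the insert on the opposite strand, and rrnB T1 and T2 terminators upstream of attL1 insulate the cassette from read-through transcription. Short lacI and lacZα fragments are backbone remnants with no evident function.

The annotation describes Sgd1 as involved in the osmoregulatory glycerol response, and the associated publication concerns the interactome of the yeast small-subunit processome, suggesting use of this clone in building constructs for protein interaction studies. Repository sequencing found three amino acid differences from the best-matching reference protein: T307A, S332F and V832F.
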