Addgene plasmid #100000: pDONR221-Sgd1
Purpose: Shuttle Sgd1 into Gateway destination vector
Depositing lab: Susan Baserga. Depositing organization: Yale University. Publication: The SSU processome interactome in Saccharomyces cerevisiae reveals potential new protein subcomplexes. Vincent NG, Charette JM, Baserga SJ. RNA. 2017 Oct 20. pii: rna.062927.117. doi: 10.1261/rna.062927.117. PubMed 29054886.
Backbone
  Vector backbone: pDONR221
  Vector type: Yeast Expression
Growth in bacteria
  Bacterial resistance: Kanamycin, 50 μg/mL
  Growth temperature: 37°C
  Growth strain: DH5alpha
  Copy number: High Copy
Gene/Insert
  Gene/Insert name: Sgd1
  Species: S. cerevisiae (budding yeast)
  Entrez Gene: SGD1
  Cloning method: Gateway Cloning
Terms and licenses: Academic/Nonprofit Terms; Industry Terms: Not Available to Industry
Depositor comments: Addgene NGS results found T307A, S332F, and V832F in the Sgd1 translation compared to the best-match NCBI reference sequence (GAA25198.1).
How to cite: pDONR221-Sgd1 was a gift from Susan Baserga (Addgene plasmid # 100000 ; http://n2t.net/addgene:100000 ; RRID:Addgene_100000)
