>Addgene plasmid #100000 | pDONR221-Sgd1 | depositor partial sequence | sequence record 182751 | pDONR221
CTTTCCTGCGTTATCCCCTGATTCTGTGGATAACCGTATTACCGCCTTTGAGTGAGCTGATACCGCTCGC
CGCAGCCGAACGACCGAGCGCAGCGAGTCAGTGAGCGAGGAAGCGGAAGAGCGCCCAATACGCAAACCGC
CTCTCCCCGCGCGTTGGCCGATTCATTAATGCAGCTGGCACGACAGGTTTCCCGACTGGAAAGCGGGCAG
TGAGCGCAACGCAATTAATACGCGTACCGCTAGCCAGGAAGAGTTTGTAGAAACGCAAAAAGGCCATCCG
TCAGGATGGCCTTCTGCTTAGTTTGATGCCTGGCAGTTTATGGCGGGCGTCCTGCCCGCCACCCTCCGGG
CCGTTGCTTCACAACGTTCAAATCCGCTCCCGGCGGATTTGTCCTACTCAGGAGAGCGTTCACCGACAAA
CAACAGATAAAACGAAAGGCCCAGTCTTCCGACTGAGCCTTTCGTTTTATTTGATGCCTGGCAGTTCCCT
ACTCTCGCGTTAACGCTAGCATGGATGTTTTCCCAGTCACGACGTTGTAAAACGACGGCCAGTCTTAAGC
TCGGGCCCCAAATAATGATTTTATTTTGACTGATAGTGACCTGTTCGTTGCAACAAATTGATGAGCAATG
CTTTTTTATAATGCCAACTTTGTACAAAAAAGCTGAACGAGAAACGTAAAATGATATAAATATCAATATA
TTAAATTAGATTTTGCATAAAAAACAGACTACATAATACTGTAAAACACAACATATCCAGTCACTATGAA
TCAACTACTTAGATGGTATTAGTGACCTGTAGTCGACCGACAGCCTTCCAAATGTTCTTCGGGTGATGCT
GCCAACTTAGTCGACCGACAGCCTTCCAAATGTTCTTCTCAAACGGAATCGTCGTATCCAGCCTACTCGC
TATTGTCCTCAATGCCGTATTAAATCATAAAAAGAAATAAGAAAAAGAGGTGCGAGCCTCTTTTTTGTGT
GACAAAATAAAAACATCTACCTATTCATATACGCTAGTGTCATAGTCCTGAAAATCATCTGCATCAAGAA
CAATTTCACAACTCTTATACTTTTCTCTTACAAGTCGTTCGGCTTCATCTGGATTTTCAGCCTCTATACT
TACTAAACGTGATAAAGTTTCTGTAATTTCTACTGTATCGACCTGCAGACTGGCTGTGTATAAGGGAGCC
TGACATTTATATTCCCCAGAACATCAGGTTAATGGCGTTTTTGATGTCATTTTCGCGGTGGCTGAGATCA
GCCACTTCTTCCCCGATAACGGAGACCGGCACACTGGCCATATCGGTGGTCATCATGCGCCAGCTTTCAT
CCCCGATATGCACCACCGGGTAAAGTTCACGGGAGACTTTATCTGACAGCAGACGTGCACTGGCCAGGGG
GATCACCATCCGTCGCCCGGGCGTGTCAATAATATCACTCTGTACATCCACAAACAGACGATAACGGCTC
TCTCTTTTATAGGTGTAAACCTTAAACTGCATTTCACCAGCCCCTGTTCTCGTCAGCAAAAGAGCCGTTC
ATTTCAATAAACCGGGCGACCTCAGCCATCCCTTCCTGATTTTCCGCTTTCCAGCGTTCGGCACGCAGAC
GACGGGCTTCATTCTGCATGGTTGTGCTTACCAGACCGGAGATATTGACATCATATATGCCTTGAGCAAC
TGATAGCTGTCGCTGTCAACTGTCACTGTAATACGCTGCTTCATAGCATACCTCTTTTTGACATACTTCG
GGTATACATATCAGTATATATTCTTATACCGCAAAAATCAGCGCGCAAATACGCATACTGTTATCTGGCT
TTTAGTAAGCCGGATCCACGCGGCGTTTACGCCCCCCCTGCCACTCATCGCAGTACTGTTGTAATTCATT
AAGCATTCTGCCGACATGGAAGCCATCACAAACGGCATGATGAACCTGAATCGCCAGCGGCATCAGCACC
TTGTCGCCTTGCGTATAATATTTGCCCATGGTGAAAACGGGGGCGAAGAAGTTGTCCATATTGGCCACGT
TTAAATCAAAACTGGTGAAACTCACCCAGGGATTGGCTGAGACGAAAAACATATTCTCAATAAACCCTTT
AGGGAAATAGGCCAGGTTTTCACCGTAACACGCCACATCTTGCGAATATATGTGTAGAAACTGCCGGAAA
TCGTCGTGGTATTCACTCCAGAGCGATGAAAACGTTTCAGTTTGCTCATGGAAAACGGTGTAACAAGGGT
GAACACTATCCCATATCACCAGCTCACCGTCTTTCATTGCCATACGGAATTCCGGATGAGCATTCATCAG
GCGGGCAAGAATGTGAATAAAGGCCGGATAAAACTTGTGCTTATTTTTCTTTACGGTCTTTAAAAAGGCC
GTAATATCCAGCTGAACGGTCTGGTTATAGGTACATTGAGCAACTGACTGAAATGCCTCAAAATGTTCTT
TACGATGCCATTGGGATATATCAACGGTGGTATATCCAGTGATTTTTTTCTCCATTTTAGCTTCCTTAGC
TCCTGAAAATCTCGATAACTCAAAAAATACGCCCGGTAGTGATCTTATTTCATTATGGTGAAAGTTGGAA
CCTCTTACGTGCCGATCAACGTCTCATTTTCGCCAAAAGTTGGCCCAGGGCTTCCCGGTATCAACAGGGA
CACCAGGATTTATTTATTCTGCGAAGTGATCTTCCGTCACAGGTATTTATTCGGCGCAAAGTGCGTCGGG
TGATGCTGCCAACTTAGTCGACTACAGGTCACTAATACCATCTAAGTAGTTGATTCATAGTGACTGGATA
TGTTGTGTTTTACAGTATTATGTAGTCTGTTTTTTATGCAAAATCTAATTTAATATATTGATATTTATAT
CATTTTACGTTTCTCGTTCAGCTTTCTTGTACAAAGTTGGCATTATAAGAAAGCATTGCTTATCAATTTG
TTGCAACGAACAGGTCACTATCAGTCAAAATAAAATCATTATTTGCCATCCAGCTGATATCCCCTATAGT
GAGTCGTATTACATGGTCATAGCTGTTTCCTGGCAGCTCTGGCCCGTGTCTCAAAATCTCTGATGTTACA
TTGCACAAGATAAAAATATATCATCATGAACAATAAAACTGTCTGCTTACATAAACAGTAATACAAGGGG
TGTTATGAGCCATATTCAACGGGAAACGTCGAGGCCGCGATTAAATTCCAACATGGATGCTGATTTATAT
GGGTATAAATGGGCTCGCGATAATGTCGGGCAATCAGGTGCGACAATCTATCGCTTGTATGGGAAGCCCG
ATGCGCCAGAGTTGTTTCTGAAACATGGCAAAGGTAGCGTTGCCAATGATGTTACAGATGAGATGGTCAG
ACTAAACTGGCTGACGGAATTTATGCCTCTTCCGACCATCAAGCATTTTATCCGTACTCCTGATGATGCA
TGGTTACTCACCACTGCGATCCCCGGAAAAACAGCATTCCAGGTATTAGAAGAATATCCTGATTCAGGTG
AAAATATTGTTGATGCGCTGGCAGTGTTCCTGCGCCGGTTGCATTCGATTCCTGTTTGTAATTGTCCTTT
TAACAGCGATCGCGTATTTCGTCTCGCTCAGGCGCAATCACGAATGAATAACGGTTTGGTTGATGCGAGT
GATTTTGATGACGAGCGTAATGGCTGGCCTGTTGAACAAGTCTGGAAAGAAATGCATAAACTTTTGCCAT
TCTCACCGGATTCAGTCGTCACTCATGGTGATTTCTCACTTGATAACCTTATTTTTGACGAGGGGAAATT
AATAGGTTGTATTGATGTTGGACGAGTCGGAATCGCAGACCGATACCAGGATCTTGCCATCCTATGGAAC
TGCCTCGGTGAGTTTTCTCCTTCATTACAGAAACGGCTTTTTCAAAAATATGGTATTGATAATCCTGATA
TGAATAAATTGCAGTTTCATTTGATGCTCGATGAGTTTTTCTAATCAGAATTGGTTAATTGGTTGTAACA
CTGGCAGAGCATTACGCTGACTTGACGGGACGGCGCAAGCTCATGACCAAAATCCCTTAACGTGAGTTAC
GCGTCGTTCCACTGAGCGTCAGACCCCGTAGAAAAGATCAAAGGATCTTCTTGAGATCCTTTTTTTCTGC
GCGTAATCTGCTGCTTGCAAACAAAAAAACCACCGCTACCAGCGGTGGTTTGTTTGCCGGATCAAGAGCT
ACCAACTCTTTTTCCGAAGGTAACTGGCTTCAGCAGAGCGCAGATACCAAATACTGTTCTTCTAGTGTAG
CCGTAGTTAGGCCACCACTTCAAGAACTCTGTAGCACCGCCTACATACCTCGCTCTGCTAATCCTGTTAC
CAGTGGCTGCTGCCAGTGGCGATAAGTCGTGTCTTACCGGGTTGGACTCAAGACGATAGTTACCGGATAA
GGCGCAGCGGTCGGGCTGAACGGGGGGTTCGTGCACACAGCCCAGCTTGGAGCGAACGACCTACACCGAA
CTGAGATACCTACAGCGTGAGCTATGAGAAAGCGCCACGCTTCCCGAAGGGAGAAAGGCGGACAGGTATC
CGGTAAGCGGCAGGGTCGGAACAGGAGAGCGCACGAGGGAGCTTCCAGGGGGAAACGCCTGGTATCTTTA
TAGTCCTGTCGGGTTTCGCCACCTCTGACTTGAGCGTCGATTTTTGTGATGCTCGTCAGGGGGGCGGAGC
CTATGGAAAAACGCCAGCAACGCGGCCTTTTTACGGTTCCTGGCCTTTTGCTGGCCTTTTGCTCACATGT
